>Addgene plasmid #20072 | pMSCV-Flag-hOct4 | addgene full sequence | sequence record 155358 | Addgene NGS results
CTCGCGCGTTTCGGTGATGACGGTGAAAACCTCTGACACATGCAGCTCCCGGAGACGGTCACAGCTTGTC
TGTAAGCGGATGCCGGGAGCAGACAAGCCCGTCAGGGCGCGTCAGCGGGTGTTGGCGGGTGTCGGGGCTG
GCTTAACTATGCGGCATCAGAGCAGATTGTACTGAGAGTGCACCATATGCGGTGTGAAATACCGCACAGA
TGCGTAAGGAGAAAATACCGCATCAGGCGCCATTCGCCATTCAGGCTGCGCAACTGTTGGGAAGGGCGAT
CGGTGCGGGCCTCTTCGCTATTACGCCAGCTGGCGAAAGGGGGATGTGCTGCAAGGCGATTAAGTTGGGT
AACGCCAGGGTTTTCCCAGTCACGACGTTGTAAAACGACGGCGCAAGGAATGGTGCATGCAAGGAGATGG
CGCCCAACAGTCCCCCGGCCACGGGGCCTGCCACCATACCCACGCCGAAACAAGCGCTCATGAGCCCGAA
GTGGCGAGCCCGATCTTCCCCATCGGTGATGTCGGCGATATAGGCGCCAGCAACCGCACCTGTGGCGCCG
GTGATGCCGGCCACGATGCGTCCGGCGTAGAGGCGATTAGTCCAATTTGTTAAAGACAGGATATCAGTGG
TCCAGGCTCTAGTTTTGACTCAACAATATCACCAGCTGAAGCCTATAGAGTACGAGCCATAGATAAAATA
AAAGATTTTATTTAGTCTCCAGAAAAAGGGGGGAATGAAAGACCCCACCTGTAGGTTTGGCAAGCTAGCT
TAAGTAACGCCATTTTGCAAGGCATGGAAAATACATAACTGAGAATAGAGAAGTTCAGATCAAGGTTAGG
AACAGAGAGACAGCAGAATATGGGCCAAACAGGATATCTGTGGTAAGCAGTTCCTGCCCCGGCTCAGGGC
CAAGAACAGATGGTCCCCAGATGCGGTCCCGCCCTCAGCAGTTTCTAGAGAACCATCAGATGTTTCCAGG
GTGCCCCAAGGACCTGAAATGACCCTGTGCCTTATTTGAACTAACCAATCAGTTCGCTTCTCGCTTCTGT
TCGCGCGCTTCTGCTCCCCGAGCTCAATAAAAGAGCCCACAACCCCTCACTCGGCGCGCCAGTCCTCCGA
TAGACTGCGTCGCCCGGGTACCCGTATTCCCAATAAAGCCTCTTGCTGTTTGCATCCGAATCGTGGACTC
GCTGATCCTTGGGAGGGTCTCCTCAGATTGATTGACTGCCCACCTCGGGGGTCTTTCATTTGGAGGTTCC
ACCGAGATTTGGAGACCCCTGCCCAGGGACCACCGACCCCCCCGCCGGGAGGTAAGCTGGCCAGCGGTCG
TTTCGTGTCTGTCTCTGTCTTTGTGCGTGTTTGTGCCGGCATCTAATGTTTGCGCCTGCGTCTGTACTAG
TTAGCTAACTAGCTCTGTATCTGGCGGACCCGTGGTGGAACTGACGAGTTCTGAACACCCGGCCGCAACC
CTGGGAGACGTCCCAGGGACTTTGGGGGCCGTTTTTGTGGCCCGACCTGAGGAAGGGAGTCGATGTGGAA
TCCGACCCCGTCAGGATATGTGGTTCTGGTAGGAGACGAGAACCTAAAACAGTTCCCGCCTCCGTCTGAA
TTTTTGCTTTCGGTTTGGAACCGAAGCCGCGCGTCTTGTCTGCTGCAGCGCTGCAGCATCGTTCTGTGTT
GTCTCTGTCTGACTGTGTTTCTGTATTTGTCTGAAAATTAGGGCCAGACTGTTACCACTCCCTTAAGTTT
GACCTTAGGTCACTGGAAAGATGTCGAGCGGATCGCTCACAACCAGTCGGTAGATGTCAAGAAGAGACGT
TGGGTTACCTTCTGCTCTGCAGAATGGCCAACCTTTAACGTCGGATGGCCGCGAGACGGCACCTTTAACC
GAGACCTCATCACCCAGGTTAAGATCAAGGTCTTTTCACCTGGCCCGCATGGACACCCAGACCAGGTCCC
CTACATCGTGACCTGGGAAGCCTTGGCTTTTGACCCCCCTCCCTGGGTCAAGCCCTTTGTACACCCTAAG
CCTCCGCCTCCTCTTCCTCCATCCGCCCCGTCTCTCCCCCTTGAACCTCCTCGTTCGACCCCGCCTCGAT
CCTCCCTTTATCCAGCCCTCACTCCTTCTCTAGGCGCCGGAATTAGATCTGCCGCCGCCATGGACTACAA
GGACGACGATGACAAGCTCGAGGTTAACGAATTCATGGCGGGACACCTGGCTTCGGATTTCGCCTTCTCG
CCCCCTCCAGGTGGTGGAGGTGATGGGCCAGGGGGGCCGGAGCCGGGCTGGGTTGATCCTCGGACCTGGC
TAAGCTTCCAAGGCCCTCCTGGAGGGCCAGGAATCGGGCCGGGGGTTGGGCCAGGCTCTGAGGTGTGGGG
GATTCCCCCATGCCCCCCGCCGTATGAGTTCTGTGGGGGGATGGCGTACTGTGGGCCCCAGGTTGGAGTG
GGGCTAGTGCCCCAAGGCGGCTTGGAGACCTCTCAGCCTGAGGGCGAAGCAGGAGTCGGGGTGGAGAGCA
ACTCCGATGGGGCCTCCCCGGAGCCCTGCACCGTCACCCCTGGTGCCGTGAAGCTGGAGAAGGAGAAGCT
GGAGCAAAACCCGGAGGAGTCCCAGGACATCAAAGCTCTGCAGAAAGAACTCGAGCAATTTGCCAAGCTC
CTGAAGCAGAAGAGGATCACCCTGGGATATACACAGGCCGATGTGGGGCTCACCCTGGGGGTTCTATTTG
GGAAGGTATTCAGCCAAACGACCATCTGCCGCTTTGAGGCTCTGCAGCTTAGCTTCAAGAACATGTGTAA
GCTGCGGCCCTTGCTGCAGAAGTGGGTGGAGGAAGCTGACAACAATGAAAACCTTCAGGAGATATGCAAA
GCAGAAACCCTCGTGCAGGCCCGAAAGAGAAAGCGAACCAGTATCGAGAACCGAGTGAGAGGCAACCTGG
AGAATTTGTTCCTGCAGTGCCCGAAACCCACACTGCAGCAGATCAGCCACATCGCCCAGCAGCTTGGGCT
CGAGAAGGATGTGGTCCGAGTGTGGTTCTGTAACCGGCGCCAGAAGGGCAAGCGATCAAGCAGCGACTAT
GCACAACGAGAGGATTTTGAGGCTGCTGGGTCTCCTTTCTCAGGGGGACCAGTGTCCTTTCCTCTGGCCC
CAGGGCCCCATTTTGGTACCCCAGGCTATGGGAGCCCTCACTTCACTGCACTGTACTCCTCGGTCCCTTT
CCCTGAGGGGGAAGCCTTTCCCCCTGTCTCTGTCACCACTCTGGGCTCTCCCATGCATTCAAACTGAATC
GATAAAATAAAAGATTTTATTTAGTCTCCAGAAAAAGGGGGGAATGAAAGACCCCACCTGTAGGTTTGGC
AAGCTAGCTTAAGTAACGCCATTTTGCAAGGCATGGAAAATACATAACTGAGAATAGAGAAGTTCAGATC
AAGGTTAGGAACAGAGAGACAGCAGAATATGGGCCAAACAGGATATCTGTGGTAAGCAGTTCCTGCCCCG
GCTCAGGGCCAAGAACAGATGGTCCCCAGATGCGGTCCCGCCCTCAGCAGTTTCTAGAGAACCATCAGAT
GTTTCCAGGGTGCCCCAAGGACCTGAAATGACCCTGTGCCTTATTTGAACTAACCAATCAGTTCGCTTCT
CGCTTCTGTTCGCGCGCTTCTGCTCCCCGAGCTCAATAAAAGAGCCCACAACCCCTCACTCGGCGCGCCA
GTCCTCCGATAGACTGCGTCGCCCGGGTACCCGTGTATCCAATAAACCCTCTTGCAGTTGCATCCGACTT
GTGGTCTCGCTGTTCCTTGGGAGGGTCTCCTCTGAGTGATTGACTACCCGTCAGCGGGGGTCTTTCATGG
GTAACAGTTTCTTGAAGTTGGAGAACAACATTCTGAGGGTAGGAGTCGAATATTAAGTAATCCTGACTCA
ATTAGCCACTGTTTTGAATCCACATACTCCAATACTCCTGAAATAGTTCATTATGGACAGCGCAGAAAGA
GCTGGGGAGAATTGTGAAATTGTTATCCGCTCACAATTCCACACAACATACGAGCCGGAAGCATAAAGTG
TAAAGCCTGGGGTGCCTAATGAGTGAGCTAACTCACATTAATTGCGTTGCGCTCACTGCCCGCTTTCCAG
TCGGGAAACCTGTCGTGCCAGCTGCATTAATGAATCGGCCAACGCGCGGGGAGAGGCGGTTTGCGTATTG
GGCGCTCTTCCGCTTCCTCGCTCACTGACTCGCTGCGCTCGGTCGTTCGGCTGCGGCGAGCGGTATCAGC
TCACTCAAAGGCGGTAATACGGTTATCCACAGAATCAGGGGATAACGCAGGAAAGAACATGTGAGCAAAA
GGCCAGCAAAAGGCCAGGAACCGTAAAAAGGCCGCGTTGCTGGCGTTTTTCCATAGGCTCCGCCCCCCTG
ACGAGCATCACAAAAATCGACGCTCAAGTCAGAGGTGGCGAAACCCGACAGGACTATAAAGATACCAGGC
GTTTCCCCCTGGAAGCTCCCTCGTGCGCTCTCCTGTTCCGACCCTGCCGCTTACCGGATACCTGTCCGCC
TTTCTCCCTTCGGGAAGCGTGGCGCTTTCTCATAGCTCACGCTGTAGGTATCTCAGTTCGGTGTAGGTCG
TTCGCTCCAAGCTGGGCTGTGTGCACGAACCCCCCGTTCAGCCCGACCGCTGCGCCTTATCCGGTAACTA
TCGTCTTGAGTCCAACCCGGTAAGACACGACTTATCGCCACTGGCAGCAGCCACTGGTAACAGGATTAGC
AGAGCGAGGTATGTAGGCGGTGCTACAGAGTTCTTGAAGTGGTGGCCTAACTACGGCTACACTAGAAGAA
CAGTATTTGGTATCTGCGCTCTGCTGAAGCCAGTTACCTTCGGAAAAAGAGTTGGTAGCTCTTGATCCGG
CAAACAAACCACCGCTGGTAGCGGTGGTTTTTTTGTTTGCAAGCAGCAGATTACGCGCAGAAAAAAAGGA
TCTCAAGAAGATCCTTTGATCTTTTCTACGGGGTCTGACGCTCAGTGGAACGAAAACTCACGTTAAGGGA
TTTTGGTCATGAGATTATCAAAAAGGATCTTCACCTAGATCCTTTTAAATTAAAAATGAAGTTTTAAATC
AATCTAAAGTATATATGAGTAAACTTGGTCTGACAGTTACCAATGCTTAATCAGTGAGGCACCTATCTCA
GCGATCTGTCTATTTCGTTCATCCATAGTTGCCTGACTCCCCGTCGTGTAGATAACTACGATACGGGAGG
GCTTACCATCTGGCCCCAGTGCTGCAATGATACCGCGAGACCCACGCTCACCGGCTCCAGATTTATCAGC
AATAAACCAGCCAGCCGGAAGGGCCGAGCGCAGAAGTGGTCCTGCAACTTTATCCGCCTCCATCCAGTCT
ATTAATTGTTGCCGGGAAGCTAGAGTAAGTAGTTCGCCAGTTAATAGTTTGCGCAACGTTGTTGCCATTG
CTACAGGCATCGTGGTGTCACGCTCGTCGTTTGGTATGGCTTCATTCAGCTCCGGTTCCCAACGATCAAG
GCGAGTTACATGATCCCCCATGTTGTGCAAAAAAGCGGTTAGCTCCTTCGGTCCTCCGATCGTTGTCAGA
AGTAAGTTGGCCGCAGTGTTATCACTCATGGTTATGGCAGCACTGCATAATTCTCTTACTGTCATGCCAT
CCGTAAGATGCTTTTCTGTGACTGGTGAGTACTCAACCAAGTCATTCTGAGAATAGTGTATGCGGCGACC
GAGTTGCTCTTGCCCGGCGTCAATACGGGATAATACCGCGCCACATAGCAGAACTTTAAAAGTGCTCATC
ATTGGAAAACGTTCTTCGGGGCGAAAACTCTCAAGGATCTTACCGCTGTTGAGATCCAGTTCGATGTAAC
CCACTCGTGCACCCAACTGATCTTCAGCATCTTTTACTTTCACCAGCGTTTCTGGGTGAGCAAAAACAGG
AAGGCAAAATGCCGCAAAAAAGGGAATAAGGGCGACACGGAAATGTTGAATACTCATACTCTTCCTTTTT
CAATATTATTGAAGCATTTATCAGGGTTATTGTCTCATGAGCGGATACATATTTGAATGTATTTAGAAAA
ATAAACAAATAGGGGTTCCGCGCACATTTCCCCGAAAAGTGCCACCTGACGTCTAAGAAACCATTATTAT
CATGACATTAACCTATAAAAATAGGCGTATCACGAGGCCCTTTCGT
Features (pLannotate 1.2.2; 18 found; start..end, strand, type, name):
      1..36      +  CDS            rop (fragment): Rop protein, which maintains plasmids at low copy number; rop
    138..237     +  misc_feature   bom (fragment): basis of mobility region from pBR322
    243..392     -  CDS            lacZα (fragment): LacZα fragment of β-galactosidase; lacZ fragment
    392..593     -  CDS            TcR (fragment): tetracycline efflux protein; tet; confers resistance to tetracycline
    594..692     +  CDS            env (fragment): murine leukemia virus gPr80 envelope polyprotein precursor; env; proteolytically cleaved into gp70SU and p15TM subunits
    734..1250    +  LTR            5' LTR: 5' long terminal repeat from murine embryonic stem cell virus
   1314..1655    +  misc_feature   MESV Ψ: packaging signal of murine embryonic stem cell virus
   1722..2138    +  CDS            gag (truncated): truncated Moloney murine leukemia virus (MMLV) gag gene lacking the start codon
   2166..2186    +  CDS            FLAG (fragment): FLAG® epitope tag, followed by an enterokinase cleavage site
   2205..3284    +  CDS            POU5F1: PO5F1_HUMAN - Also known as OCT3, OCT4, OTF3. Experimental evidence at protein level: Swiss-Prot protein existence level 1. Transcription factor that binds to the octamer motif (5'- ATTTGCAT-3'). Forms a trimeric complex with SOX2 or SOX15 on DNA and controls the expression of a number of genes involved in embryonic development such as YES1, FGF4, UTF1 and ZFP206. Critical for early embryogenesis and for embryonic stem cell pluripotency. From Homo sapiens (Human).
   3334..3848    +  LTR            3' LTR: 3' long terminal repeat from murine embryonic stem cell virus
   4010..4026    -  protein_bind   lac operator: The lac repressor binds to the lac operator to inhibit transcription in E. coli. This inhibition can be relieved by adding lactose or isopropyl-β-D-thiogalactopyranoside (IPTG). lac repressor encoded by lacI
   4034..4064    -  promoter       lac promoter: promoter for the E. coli lac operon
   4079..4100    -  protein_bind   CAP binding site: CAP binding activates transcription in the presence of cAMP. E. coli catabolite activator protein
   4113..4205    -  CDS            lacI (fragment): lac repressor; lacI; The lac repressor binds to the lac operator to inhibit transcription in E. coli. This inhibition can be relieved by adding lactose or isopropyl-β-D-thiogalactopyranoside (IPTG).
   4388..4976    -  rep_origin     ori: high-copy-number ColE1/pMB1/pBR322/pUC origin of replication
   5147..6007    -  CDS            AmpR: β-lactamase; bla; confers resistance to ampicillin, carbenicillin, and related antibiotics
   6008..6112    -  promoter       AmpR promoter: bla
