[The description below was written by a language model from this plasmid's Addgene catalogue record and pLannotate feature annotations shown in this document.]
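Description:
pMSCV-Flag-hOct4 is a gammaretroviral expression vector built on the Clontech pMSCV (murine stem cell virus) backbone and carrying the human POU5F1 (OCT4) cDNA with an N-terminal FLAG epitope. The sequenced plasmid is about 6.2 kb. In bacteria it replicates from a high-copy ColE1/pUC-type origin and is selected with ampicillin through the β-lactamase gene and its own promoter. The feature table also picks up short remnants of rop, bom, lacZα, TcR, lacI, MLV env and the lac promoter/operator region, which are vestiges of backbone construction rather than functional units.

The viral cassette is bounded by 5′ and 3′ long terminal repeats from murine embryonic stem cell virus. Downstream of the 5′ LTR lie the MESV Ψ packaging signal and a truncated gag segment lacking its start codon; together these promote efficient encapsidation of the genomic RNA without producing Gag protein. The FLAG-OCT4 coding sequence sits between gag and the 3′ LTR, cloned between EcoRI and ClaI sites. No internal promoter is annotated, so expression evidently depends on the 5′ LTR, a design intended to remain active in stem and progenitor cells. No mammalian selection marker or reporter appears in the feature table. Because the gag, pol and env functions are absent, virus has to be produced in a packaging system that supplies them in trans.

According to the depositor, the cDNA was amplified from human embryonic stem cell mRNA. The associated publication describes generating induced pluripotent stem cells from human keratinocytes, so the construct serves to deliver OCT4 as one of the reprogramming factors. The FLAG tag allows the exogenous protein to be detected separately from endogenous OCT4.
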