Addgene plasmid #20072: pMSCV-Flag-hOct4
Depositing lab: Juan Belmonte. Depositing organization: Centre de Medicina Regenerativa de Barcelona (CMRB). Publication: Efficient and rapid generation of induced pluripotent stem cells from human keratinocytes. Aasen T, Raya A, Barrero MJ, Garreta E, Consiglio A, Gonzalez F, Vassena R, Bilić J, Pekarik V, Tiscornia G, Edel M, Boué S, Belmonte JC. Nat Biotechnol. 2008 Nov . 26(11):1276-84. 10.1038/nbt.1503 PubMed 18931654.
Backbone
  Vector backbone: pMSCV
  Backbone manufacturer: Clontech
  Backbone size w/o insert (bp): 5111
  Vector type: Mammalian Expression, Retroviral
Growth in bacteria
  Bacterial resistance: Ampicillin, 100 μg/mL
  Growth temperature: 37°C
  Growth strain: DH5alpha
  Copy number: High Copy
Gene/Insert
  Gene/Insert name: hOct4
  Species: H. sapiens (human)
  Insert size (bp): 1000
  Entrez Gene: POU5F1 (a.k.a. OCT3, OCT4, OCT4Borf1, OTF-3, OTF3, OTF4, Oct-3, Oct-4, Oct3/4)
  Tag / fusion protein: Flag (N terminal on insert)
  Cloning method: Restriction Enzyme; 5′ cloning site EcoRI (not destroyed); 3′ cloning site ClaI (not destroyed)
  Sequencing primers: 5′ pBABE 5
Terms and licenses: Academic/Nonprofit Terms; Industry Terms: Not Available to Industry
Depositor comments: Created by Maria J. Barrero. cDNA was amplified from ES[4]mRNA.
How to cite: pMSCV-Flag-hOct4 was a gift from Juan Belmonte (Addgene plasmid # 20072 ; http://n2t.net/addgene:20072 ; RRID:Addgene_20072)
