>Addgene plasmid #20072 | pMSCV-Flag-hOct4 | addgene partial sequence | sequence record 25798 | pBABE-5
CTCCTGAATAGATCTGCCGCCGCCATGGACTACAAGGACGACGATGACAAGCTCGAGGTTAACGAATTCA
TGGCGGGACACCTGGCTTCGGATTTCGCCTTCTCGCCCCCTCCAGGTGGTGGAGGTGATGGGCCAGGGGG
GCCGGAGCCGGGCTGGGTTGATCCTCGGACCTGGCTAAGCTTCCAAGGCCCTCCTGGAGGGCCAGGAATC
GGGCCGGGGGTTGGGCCAGGCTCTGAGGTGTGGGGGATTCCCCCATGCCCCCCGCCGTATGAGTTCTGTG
GGGGGATGGCGTACTGTGGGCCCCAGGTTGGAGTGGGGCTAGTGCCCCAAGGCGGCTTGGAGACCTCTCA
GCCTGAGGGCGAAGCAGGAGTCGGGGTGGAGAGCAACTCCGATGGGGCCTCCCCGGAGCCCTGCACCGTC
ACCCCTGGTGCCGTGAAGCTGGAGAAGGAGAAGCTGGAGCAAAACCCGGAGGAGTCCCAGGACATCAAAG
CTCTGCAGAAAGAACTCGAGCAATTTGCCAAGCTCCTGAAGCAGAAGAGGATCACCCTGGGATATACACA
GGCCGATGTGGGGCTCACCCTGGGGGTTCTATTTGGGAAGGTATTCAGCCAAACGACCATCTGCCGCTTT
GAGGCTCTGCAGCTTANCTTCAAGAACATGTGTAAGCTGCGGCCCTTGCTNCAGAAGTGGGNGGAGGAAG
CTGACAACAATGAAAACCTTCANGAGATATGCAAAGCANAAACCCTCGTGCAGGCCCGAAAGAGAANCGA
ACCANTATCNAGAACC
